>Addgene plasmid #157802 | pMTTH+mEGFP-LANA-H1.4CTD | addgene full sequence | sequence record 307851 | Addgene NGS Result
ATAATTCGTGTCGCTCAAGGCGCACTCCCGTTCTGGATAATGTTTTTTGCGCCGACATCATAACGGTTCT
GGCAAATATTCTGAAATGAGCTGTTGACAATTAATCATCGGCTCGTATAATGTGTGGAATTGTGAGCGGA
TAACAATTTCACACAGGAAACAGCCAGTCCGTTTAGGTGTTTTCACGAGCACTTCACCAACAAGGACCAT
AGATTATGAAAACTGAAGAAGGTAAACTGGTAATCTGGATTAACGGCGATAAAGGCTATAACGGTCTCGC
TGAAGTCGGTAAGAAATTCGAGAAAGATACCGGAATTAAAGTCACCGTTGAGCATCCGGATAAACTGGAA
GAGAAATTCCCACAGGTTGCGGCAACTGGCGATGGCCCTGACATTATCTTCTGGGCACACGACCGCTTTG
GTGGCTACGCTCAATCTGGCCTGTTGGCTGAAATCACCCCGGACAAAGCGTTCCAGGACAAGCTGTATCC
GTTTACCTGGGATGCCGTACGTTACAACGGCAAGCTGATTGCTTACCCGATCGCTGTTGAAGCGTTATCG
CTGATTTATAACAAAGATCTGCTGCCGAACCCGCCAAAAACCTGGGAAGAGATCCCGGCGCTGGATAAAG
AACTGAAAGCGAAAGGTAAGAGCGCGCTGATGTTCAACCTGCAAGAACCGTACTTCACCTGGCCGCTGAT
TGCTGCTGACGGGGGTTATGCGTTCAAGTATGAAAACGGCAAGTACGACATTAAAGACGTGGGCGTGGAT
AACGCTGGCGCGAAAGCGGGTCTGACCTTCCTGGTTGACCTGATTAAAAACAAACACATGAATGCAGACA
CCGATTACTCCATCGCAGAAGCTGCCTTTAATAAAGGCGAAACAGCGATGACCATCAACGGCCCGTGGGC
ATGGTCCAACATCGACACCAGCAAAGTGAATTATGGTGTAACGGTACTGCCGACCTTCAAGGGTCAACCA
TCCAAACCGTTCGTTGGCGTGCTGAGCGCAGGTATTAACGCCGCCAGTCCGAACAAAGAGCTGGCAAAAG
AGTTCCTCGAAAACTATCTGCTGACTGATGAAGGTCTGGAAGCGGTTAATAAAGACAAACCGCTGGGTGC
CGTAGCGCTGAAGTCTTACGAGGAAGAGTTGGCGAAAGATCCACGTATTGCCGCCACCATGGAAAACGCC
CAGAAAGGTGAAATCATGCCGAACATCCCGCAGATGTCCGCTTTCTGGTATGCCGTGCGTACTGCGGTGA
TCAACGCCGCCAGCGGTCGTCAGACTGTCGATGAAGCCCTGAAAGACGCGCAGACTAATTCGAGCTCGAA
CAACAACAACAATAACAATAACAACAACCTCGGGATCGAGGGAAGGATTTCAGAATTTGAAAACCTGTAT
TTTCAGGGCCATATGGTGAGCAAGGGCGAGGAGCTGTTCACCGGGGTGGTGCCTATCCTGGTCGAGCTGG
ACGGCGACGTAAACGGCCACAAGTTCAGCGTGTCCGGCGAGGGCGAGGGCGATGCCACCTACGGCAAGCT
GACCCTGAAGTTCATCTGCACCACCGGCAAGCTGCCAGTGCCGTGGCCTACCCTCGTGACCACCCTGACC
TACGGCGTGCAGTGCTTCAGCCGCTACCCAGACCACATGAAGCAGCACGACTTCTTCAAGTCCGCCATGC
CGGAAGGCTACGTCCAGGAGCGCACCATCTTCTTCAAGGACGACGGCAACTACAAGACCCGCGCCGAGGT
GAAGTTCGAGGGCGACACCCTGGTGAACCGCATCGAGCTGAAGGGCATCGACTTCAAGGAGGACGGCAAC
ATCCTGGGGCACAAGCTGGAGTACAACTACAACAGCCACAACGTCTATATCATGGCCGACAAGCAGAAGA
ACGGCATCAAGGTGAACTTCAAGATCCGCCACAACATCGAGGACGGCAGCGTGCAGCTCGCCGACCACTA
CCAGCAGAACACCCCTATCGGCGACGGCCCAGTGCTGCTGCCGGACAACCACTACCTGAGCACCCAGTCC
AAACTGAGCAAAGACCCTAACGAGAAGCGCGATCACATGGTCCTGCTGGAGTTCGTGACCGCCGCCGGGA
TCACTCTCGGCATGGACGAGCTGTACAAGGGAGGCAGTGGGACGGGAGGTAGTGGCACTGGAGGTTCTGG
GACTATGGCGCCTCCTGGCATGCGTTTGCGTTCCGGCCGTAGTACCGGGGCGCCACTTACGCGTGGATCT
GGCTCGAGCGGAGGCAGTGGTGGATCATCTGGGGAAGCCAAGCCTAAGGCTAAAAAGGCAGGTGCAGCTA
AAGCTAAGAAGCCAGCAGGAGCTGCGAAGAAGCCGAAGAAGGCTACTGGAGCGGCTACCCCTAAGAAGTC
GGCTAAGAAGACCCCAAAGAAGGCGAAGAAGCCGGCTGCAGCTGCTGGAGCCAAAAAAGCGAAAAGCCCG
AAAAAGGCGAAAGCAGCCAAGCCAAAAAAGGCGCCCAAGAGCCCAGCGAAGGCCAAAGCAGTTAAACCCA
AGGCGGCTAAACCAAAGACCGCCAAGCCCAAGGCAGCAAAGCCTAAGAAGGCGGCAGCCAAGAAAAAGGG
CTCGAGCGGATCCGAAAACCTGTATTTTCAGGGCCATCATCATCATCATCACTGAAAGCTTGGCACTGGC
CGTCGTTTTACAACGTCGTGACTGGGAAAACCCTGGCGTTACCCAACTTAATCGCCTTGCAGCACATCCC
CCTTTCGCCAGCTGGCGTAATAGCGAAGAGGCCCGCACCGATCGCCCTTCCCAACAGTTGCGCAGCCTGA
ATGGCGAATGGCAGCTTGGCTGTTTTGGCGGATGAGATAAGATTTTCAGCCTGATACAGATTAAATCAGA
ACGCAGAAGCGGTCTGATAAAACAGAATTTGCCTGGCGGCAGTAGCGCGGTGGTCCCACCTGACCCCATG
CCGAACTCAGAAGTGAAACGCCGTAGCGCCGATGGTAGTGTGGGGTCTCCCCATGCGAGAGTAGGGAACT
GCCAGGCATCAAATAAAACGAAAGGCTCAGTCGAAAGACTGGGCCTTTCGTTTTATCTGTTGTTTGTCGG
TGAACGCTCTCCTGAGTAGGACAAATCCGCCGGGAGCGGATTTGAACGTTGCGAAGCAACGGCCCGGAGG
GTGGCGGGCAGGACGCCCGCCATAAACTGCCAGGCATCAAATTAAGCAGAAGGCCATCCTGACGGATGGC
CTTTTTGCGTTTCTACAAACTCTTTTGTTTATTTTTCTAAATACATTCAAATATGTATCCGCTCATGAGA
CAATAACCCTGATAAATGCTTCAATAATATTGAAAAAGGAAGAGTATGAGTATTCAACATTTCCGTGTCG
CCCTTATTCCCTTTTTTGCGGCATTTTGCCTTCCTGTTTTTGCTCACCCAGAAACGCTGGTGAAAGTAAA
AGATGCTGAAGATCAGTTGGGTGCACGAGTGGGTTACATCGAACTGGATCTCAACAGCGGTAAGATCCTT
GAGAGTTTTCGCCCCGAAGAACGTTTCCCAATGATGAGCACTTTTAAAGTTCTGCTATGTGGCGCGGTAT
TATCCCGTGTTGACGCCGGGCAAGAGCAACTCGGTCGCCGCATACACTATTCTCAGAATGACTTGGTTGA
GTACTCACCAGTCACAGAAAAGCATCTTACGGATGGCATGACAGTAAGAGAATTATGCAGTGCTGCCATA
ACCATGAGTGATAACACTGCGGCCAACTTACTTCTGACAACGATCGGAGGACCGAAGGAGCTAACCGCTT
TTTTGCACAACATGGGGGATCATGTAACTCGCCTTGATCGTTGGGAACCGGAGCTGAATGAAGCCATACC
AAACGACGAGCGTGACACCACGATGCCTGTAGCAATGGCAACAACGTTGCGCAAACTATTAACTGGCGAA
CTACTTACTCTAGCTTCCCGGCAACAATTAATAGACTGGATGGAGGCGGATAAAGTTGCAGGACCACTTC
TGCGCTCGGCCCTTCCGGCTGGCTGGTTTATTGCTGATAAATCTGGAGCCGGTGAGCGTGGGTCTCGCGG
TATCATTGCAGCACTGGGGCCAGATGGTAAGCCCTCCCGTATCGTAGTTATCTACACGACGGGGAGTCAG
GCAACTATGGATGAACGAAATAGACAGATCGCTGAGATAGGTGCCTCACTGATTAAGCATTGGTAACTGT
CAGACCAAGTTTACTCATATATACTTTAGATTGATT
[38 nt withheld, positions 4237-4274]
A
[37 nt withheld, positions 4276-4312]
ATTTTGTTAAAATTCGCGTTAAATTTTTGTTAAATCAGCTCATTTTTTAACCAATAGGCCGAAATCGGCA
AAATCCCTTATAAATCAAAAGAATAGCCCGAGATAGGGT
[37 nt withheld, positions 4422-4458]
AAAGAACGTGGACTCCAACGTCAAAGG
[141 nt withheld, positions 4486-4626]
G
[125 nt withheld, positions 4628-4752]
AAAGGATCTAGGTGAAGATCCTTTTTGATAATCTCATGACCAAAATCCCTTAACGTGAGTTTTCGTTCCA
CTGAGCGTCAGACCCCGTAGAAAAGATCAAAGGATCTTCTTGAGATCCTTTTTTTCTGCGCGTAATCTGC
TGCTTGCAAACAAAAAAACCACCGCTACCAGCGGTGGTTTGTTTGCCGGATCAAGAGCTACCAACTCTTT
TTCCGAAGGTAACTGGCTTCAGCAGAGCGCAGATACCAAATACTGTCCTTCTAGTGTAGCCGTAGTTAGG
CCACCACTTCAAGAACTCTGTAGCACCGCCTACATACCTCGCTCTGCTAATCCTGTTACCAGTGGCTGCT
GCCAGTGGCGATAAGTCGTGTCTTACCGGGTTGGACTCAAGACGATAGTTACCGGATAAGGCGCAGCGGT
CGGGCTGAACGGGGGGTTCGTGCACACAGCCCAGCTTGGAGCGAACGACCTACACCGAACTGAGATACCT
ACAGCGTGAGCTATGAGAAAGCGCCACGCTTCCCGAAGGGAGAAAGGCGGACAGGTATCCGGTAAGCGGC
AGGGTCGGAACAGGAGAGCGCACGAGGGAGCTTCCAGGGGGAAACGCCTGGTATCTTTATAGTCCTGTCG
GGTTTCGCCACCTCTGACTTGAGCGTCGATTTTTGTGATGCTCGTCAGGGGGGCGGAGCCTATGGAAAAA
CGCCAGCAACGCGGCCTTTTTACGGTTCCTGGCCTTTTGCTGGCCTTTTGCTCACATGTTCTTTCCTGCG
TTATCCCCTGATTCTGTGGATAACCGTATTACCGCCTTTGAGTGAGCTGATACCGCTCGCCGCAGCCGAA
CGACCGAGCGCAGCGAGTCAGTGAGCGAGGAAGCGGAAGAGCGCCTGATGCGGTATTTTCTCCTTACGCA
TCTGTGCGGTATTTCACACCGCATGTGGTGCACTCTCAGTACACCGCATGTGGTGCACTCTCAGTACAAT
CTGCTCTGATGCCGCATAGTTAAGCCAGTATACACTCCGCTATCGCTACGTGACTGGGTCATGGCTGCGC
CCCGACACCCGCCAACACCCGCTGACGCGCCCTGACGGGCTTGTCTGCTCCCGGCATCCGCTTACAGACA
AGCTGTGACCGTCTCCGGGAGCTGCATGTGTCAGAGGTTTTCACCGTCATCACCGAAACGCGCGAGGCAG
CTGCGGTAAAGCTCATCAGCGTGGTCGTGCAGCGATTCACAGATGTCTGCCTGTTCATCCGCGTCCAGCT
CGTTGAGTTTCTCCAGAAGCGTTAATGTCTGGCTTCTGATAAAGCGGGCCATGTTAAGGGCGGTTTTTTC
CTGTTTGGTCACTGATGCCTCCGTGTAAGGGGGATTTCTGTTCATGGGGGTAATGATACCGATGAAACGA
GAGAGGATGCTCACGATACGGGTTACTGATGATGAACATGCCCGGTTACTGGAACGTTGTGAGGGTAAAC
AACTGGCGGTATGGATGCGGCGGGACCAGAGAAAAATCACTCAGGGTCAATGCCAGCGCTTCGTTAATAC
AGATGTAGGTGTTCCACAGGGTAGCCAGCAGCATCCTGCGATGCAGATCCGGAACATAATGGTGCAGGGC
GCTGACTTCCGCGTTTCCAGACTTTACGAAACACGGAAACCGAAGACCATTCATGTTGTTGCTCAGGTCG
CAGACGTTTTGCAGCAGCAGTCGCTTCACGTTCGCTCGCGTATCGGTGATTCATTCTGCTAACCAGTAAG
GCAACCCCGCCAGCCTAGCCGGGTCCTCAACGACAGGAGCACGATCATGCGCACCCGTGGCCAGGACCCA
ACGCTGCCCGAAATTCCGACACCATCGAATGGTGCAAAACCTTTCGCGGTATGGCATGATAGCGCCCGGA
AGAGAGTCAATTCAGGGTGGTGAATGTGAAACCAGTAACGTTATACGATGTCGCAGAGTATGCCGGTGTC
TCTTATCAGACCGTTTCCCGCGTGGTGAACCAGGCCAGCCACGTTTCTGCGAAAACGCGGGAAAAAGTGG
AAGCGGCGATGGCGGAGCTGAATTACATTCCCAACCGCGTGGCACAACAACTGGCGGGCAAACAGTCGTT
GCTGATTGGCGTTGCCACCTCCAGTCTGGCCCTGCACGCGCCGTCGCAAATTGTCGCGGCGATTAAATCT
CGCGCCGATCAACTGGGTGCCAGCGTGGTGGTGTCGATGGTAGAACGAAGCGGCGTCGAAGCCTGTAAAG
CGGCGGTGCACAATCTTCTCGCGCAACGCGTCAGTGGGCTGATCATTAACTATCCGCTGGATGACCAGGA
TGCCATTGCTGTGGAAGCTGCCTGCACTAATGTTCCGGCGTTATTTCTTGATGTCTCTGACCAGACACCC
ATCAACAGTATTATTTTCTCCCATGAAGACGGTACGCGACTGGGCGTGGAGCATCTGGTCGCATTGGGTC
ACCAGCAAATCGCGCTGTTAGCGGGCCCATTAAGTTCTGTCTCGGCGCGTCTGCGTCTGGCTGGCTGGCA
TAAATATCTCACTCGCAATCAAATTCAGCCGATAGCGGAACGGGAAGGCGACTGGAGTGCCATGTCCGGT
TTTCAACAAACCATGCAAATGCTGAATGAGGGCATCGTTCCCACTGCGATGCTGGTTGCCAACGATCAGA
TGGCGCTGGGCGCAATGCGCGCCATTACCGAGTCCGGGCTGCGCGTTGGTGCGGATATCTCGGTAGTGGG
ATACGACGATACCGAAGACAGCTCATGTTATATCCCGCCGTTAACCACCATCAAACAGGATTTTCGCCTG
CTGGGGCAAACCAGCGTGGACCGCTTGCTGCAACTCTCTCAGGGCCAGGCGGTGAAGGGCAATCAGCTGT
TGCCCGTCTCACTGGTGAAAAGAAAAACCACCCTGGCGCCCAATACGCAAACCGCCTCTCCCCGCGCGTT
GGCCGATTCATTAATGCAGCTGGCACGACAGGTTTCCCGACTGGAAAGCGGGCAGTGAGCGCAACGCAAT
TAATGTAAGTTAGCTCACTCATTAGGCACAATTCTCATGTTTGACAGCTTATCATCGACTGCACGGTGCA
CCAATGCTTCTGGCGTCAGGCAGCCATCGGAAGCTGTGGTATGGCTGTGCAGGTCGTAAATCACTGC
Features (pLannotate 1.2.2; 24 found; start..end, strand, type, name):
     94..122     +  promoter       tac promoter: strong E. coli promoter; hybrid between the trp and lac UV5 promoters
    130..146     +  protein_bind   lac operator: The lac repressor binds to the lac operator to inhibit transcription in E. coli. This inhibition can be relieved by adding lactose or isopropyl-β-D-thiogalactopyranoside (IPTG). lac repressor encoded by lacI
    216..1316    +  CDS            MBP: maltose binding protein from E. coli; malE (mutated); This version of the gene does not encode a signal sequence, so MBP will remain in the cytosol.
   1389..1409    +  CDS            TEV site: tobacco etch virus (TEV) protease recognition and cleavage site
   1413..2129    +  CDS            mEGFP: mEGFP is a basic (constitutively fluorescent) green fluorescent protein published in 2002, derived from Aequorea victoria. It has moderate acid sensitivity.
   2229..2531    +  CDS            H1-4 (fragment): H14_HUMAN - Also known as H1F4 From Homo sapiens (Human).
   2604..2624    +  CDS            TEV site: tobacco etch virus (TEV) protease recognition and cleavage site
   2625..2641    +  CDS            capTEV™ (fragment): composite tag for in vivo biotinylation, TEV protease cleavage, and 6xHis tagging
   2654..2808    +  CDS            lacZα (fragment): LacZα fragment of β-galactosidase; lacZ fragment
   2901..3016    +  ncRNA          5S rRNA: Accession: RF00001 - 5S ribosomal RNA
   3020..3106    +  terminator     rrnB T1 terminator: Escherichia coli rrnB; transcription terminator T1 from the E. coli rrnB gene
   3198..3225    +  terminator     rrnB T2 terminator: transcription terminator T2 from the E. coli rrnB gene
   3244..3335    +  promoter       AmpR promoter: bla
   3336..4196    +  CDS            AmpR: β-lactamase; bla; confers resistance to ampicillin, carbenicillin, and related antibiotics
   4238..4751    -  rep_origin     M13 ori (sequence partly withheld): M13 bacteriophage origin of replication; arrow indicates direction of (+) strand synthesis
   4862..5450    +  rep_origin     ori: high-copy-number ColE1/pMB1/pBR322/pUC origin of replication
   5636..5705    -  misc_feature   bom (fragment): basis of mobility region from pBR322
   5703..5801    -  misc_feature   bom (fragment): basis of mobility region from pBR322
   5903..6094    -  CDS            rop: Rop protein, which maintains plasmids at low copy number; rop
   6111..6491    +  CDS            YPB1_ECOLX: Protein predicted: Swiss-Prot protein existence level 4. From Escherichia coli.
   6590..6667    +  promoter       lacIq promoter: lacI (mutant); In the lacIq allele, a single base change in the promoter boosts expression of the lacI gene about 10-fold.
   6668..7750    +  CDS            lacI: lac repressor; lacI; The lac repressor binds to the lac operator to inhibit transcription in E. coli. This inhibition can be relieved by adding lactose or isopropyl-β-D-thiogalactopyranoside (IPTG).
   7763..7784    +  protein_bind   CAP binding site: CAP binding activates transcription in the presence of cAMP. E. coli catabolite activator protein
   7803..7820    +  promoter       tet promoter (fragment): E. coli promoter for tetracycline efflux protein gene
