[The description below was written by a language model from this plasmid's Addgene catalogue record and pLannotate feature annotations shown in this document.]
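Description:
pMTTH+mEGFP-LANA-H1.4CTD is a bacterial expression plasmid of about 7.9 kb built on a modified pMal backbone (MTTH) for producing a recombinant fusion protein in E. coli. It replicates from a ColE1/pBR322-type origin. The retained rop gene and bom region fit the catalogue's low-copy designation. Selection is by ampicillin through the β-lactamase gene, and an M13 phage origin is also present. Transcription is driven by the hybrid tac promoter with a downstream lac operator. The plasmid carries its own lacI under the lacIq promoter, so expression is repressed until induced with IPTG. The rrnB T1 and T2 terminators close the transcription unit.

The open reading frame begins with a signal-sequence-free maltose binding protein, which stays in the cytosol and serves as a solubility and affinity handle, followed by a TEV protease site. Next comes the 1,194 bp insert, cloned between NdeI and BamHI. It consists of monomeric EGFP, a LANA peptide, and the C-terminal domain of human linker histone H1.4. The feature table annotates mEGFP and the H1-4 fragment but not the LANA segment, which presumably lies in the unannotated gap between them. A second TEV site and a C-terminal His6 tag from the backbone follow. This part is picked up by the annotation only as a partial match to a composite TEV/His tag. The flanking tags should allow two-step affinity purification, and TEV cleavage would remove both to release the fluorescent fusion. A residual lacZα fragment downstream is a pMal remnant.

The associated publication concerns chromatin organisation by phase separation, which suggests the purified protein is used as a fluorescent reagent in such in vitro studies. The record itself states only expression of the fusion protein.
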