Addgene plasmid #157802: pMTTH+mEGFP-LANA-H1.4CTD
Purpose: Expression of mEGFP, LANA peptide, and human linker histone H1.4 CTD fusion protein
Depositing lab: Michael Rosen. Depositing organization: University of Texas Southwestern Medical Center. Publication: Organization of Chromatin by Intrinsic and Regulated Phase Separation. Gibson BA, Doolittle LK, Schneider MWG, Jensen LE, Gamarra N, Henry L, Gerlich DW, Redding S, Rosen MK. Cell. 2019 Oct 3;179(2):470-484.e21. doi: 10.1016/j.cell.2019.08.037. Epub 2019 Sep 19. PubMed 31543265.
Backbone
  Vector backbone: modified pMal (MTTH)
  Vector type: Bacterial Expression
Growth in bacteria
  Bacterial resistance: Ampicillin, 100 μg/mL
  Growth temperature: 37°C
  Growth strain: DH5alpha
  Copy number: Low Copy
Gene/Insert
  Gene/Insert name: mEGFP-LANA-H1.4CTD
  Species: H. sapiens (human)
  Insert size (bp): 1194
  Entrez Gene: H1-4 (a.k.a. H1.4, H1E, H1F4, H1s-4, HIST1H1E, RMNS, dJ221C16.5)
  Promoter: pTAC
  Tag / fusion protein: MBP (N terminal on insert); His6 (C terminal on backbone)
  Cloning method: Restriction Enzyme; 5′ cloning site NdeI (not destroyed); 3′ cloning site BamHI (not destroyed)
  Sequencing primers: 5′ GGTCGTCAGACTGTCGATGAAGCC; 3′ TGTCCTACTCAGGAGAGCGTTCAC
Terms and licenses: Academic/Nonprofit Terms; Industry Terms: Not Available to Industry
How to cite: pMTTH+mEGFP-LANA-H1.4CTD was a gift from Michael Rosen (Addgene plasmid # 157802 ; http://n2t.net/addgene:157802 ; RRID:Addgene_157802)
