>Addgene plasmid #157802 | pMTTH+mEGFP-LANA-H1.4CTD | depositor partial sequence | sequence record 304618 | insert sequence including restrictions sites
CATATGGTGAGCAAGGGCGAGGAGCTGTTCACCGGGGTGGTGCCTATCCTGGTCGAGCTGGACGGCGACG
TAAACGGCCACAAGTTCAGCGTGTCCGGCGAGGGCGAGGGCGATGCCACCTACGGCAAGCTGACCCTGAA
GTTCATCTGCACCACCGGCAAGCTGCCAGTGCCGTGGCCTACCCTCGTGACCACCCTGACCTACGGCGTG
CAGTGCTTCAGCCGCTACCCAGACCACATGAAGCAGCACGACTTCTTCAAGTCCGCCATGCCGGAAGGCT
ACGTCCAGGAGCGCACCATCTTCTTCAAGGACGACGGCAACTACAAGACCCGCGCCGAGGTGAAGTTCGA
GGGCGACACCCTGGTGAACCGCATCGAGCTGAAGGGCATCGACTTCAAGGAGGACGGCAACATCCTGGGG
CACAAGCTGGAGTACAACTACAACAGCCACAACGTCTATATCATGGCCGACAAGCAGAAGAACGGCATCA
AGGTGAACTTCAAGATCCGCCACAACATCGAGGACGGCAGCGTGCAGCTCGCCGACCACTACCAGCAGAA
CACCCCTATCGGCGACGGCCCAGTGCTGCTGCCGGACAACCACTACCTGAGCACCCAGTCCAAACTGAGC
AAAGACCCTAACGAGAAGCGCGATCACATGGTCCTGCTGGAGTTCGTGACCGCCGCCGGGATCACTCTCG
GCATGGACGAGCTGTACAAGGGAGGCAGTGGGACGGGAGGTAGTGGCACTGGAGGTTCTGGGACTATGGC
GCCTCCTGGCATGCGTTTGCGTTCCGGCCGTAGTACCGGGGCGCCACTTACGCGTGGATCTGGCTCGAGC
GGAGGCAGTGGTGGATCATCTGGGGAAGCCAAGCCTAAGGCTAAAAAGGCAGGTGCAGCTAAAGCTAAGA
AGCCAGCAGGAGCTGCGAAGAAGCCGAAGAAGGCTACTGGAGCGGCTACCCCTAAGAAGTCGGCTAAGAA
GACCCCAAAGAAGGCGAAGAAGCCGGCTGCAGCTGCTGGAGCCAAAAAAGCGAAAAGCCCGAAAAAGGCG
AAAGCAGCCAAGCCAAAAAAGGCGCCCAAGAGCCCAGCGAAGGCCAAAGCAGTTAAACCCAAGGCGGCTA
AACCAAAGACCGCCAAGCCCAAGGCAGCAAAGCCTAAGAAGGCGGCAGCCAAGAAAAAGGGCTCGAGCGG
ATCC
